>Addgene plasmid #220126 | pET28a(+)-Gx-LB | depositor full sequence | sequence record 430072 | pET28a(+)-Gx-LB sequence 6190 bps
TGGCGAATGGG
[124 nt withheld, positions 12-135]
C
[91 nt withheld, positions 137-227]
A
[49 nt withheld, positions 229-277]
CCTTTGACGTTGGAGTCCACGTTCTTT
[37 nt withheld, positions 305-341]
ACCCTATCTCGGTCTATTCTTTTGATTTATAAGGGATTTTGCCGATTTCGGCCTATTGGTTAAAAAATGA
GCTGATTTAACAAAAATTTAACGCGAATTTTAACAAAATATTAACGTTTACAATTTCAGGTGGCACTTTT
CGGGGAAATGTGCGCGGAACCCCTATTTGTTTATTTTTCTAAATACATTCAAATATGTATCCGCTCATGA
ATTAATTCTTAGAAAAACTCATCGAGCATCAAATGAAACTGCAATTTATTCATATCAGGATTATCAATAC
CATATTTTTGAAAAAGCCGTTTCTGTAATGAAGGAGAAAACTCACCGAGGCAGTTCCATAGGATGGCAAG
ATCCTGGTATCGGTCTGCGATTCCGACTCGTCCAACATCAATACAACCTATTAATTTCCCCTCGTCAAAA
ATAAGGTTATCAAGTGAGAAATCACCATGAGTGACGACTGAATCCGGTGAGAATGGCAAAAGTTTATGCA
TTTCTTTCCAGACTTGTTCAACAGGCCAGCCATTACGCTCGTCATCAAAATCACTCGCATCAACCAAACC
GTTATTCATTCGTGATTGCGCCTGAGCGAGACGAAATACGCGATCGCTGTTAAAAGGACAATTACAAACA
GGAATCGAATGCAACCGGCGCAGGAACACTGCCAGCGCATCAACAATATTTTCACCTGAATCAGGATATT
CTTCTAATACCTGGAATGCTGTTTTCCCGGGGATCGCAGTGGTGAGTAACCATGCATCATCAGGAGTACG
GATAAAATGCTTGATGGTCGGAAGAGGCATAAATTCCGTCAGCCAGTTTAGTCTGACCATCTCATCTGTA
ACATCATTGGCAACGCTACCTTTGCCATGTTTCAGAAACAACTCTGGCGCATCGGGCTTCCCATACAATC
GATAGATTGTCGCACCTGATTGCCCGACATTATCGCGAGCCCATTTATACCCATATAAATCAGCATCCAT
GTTGGAATTTAATCGCGGCCTAGAGCAAGACGTTTCCCGTTGAATATGGCTCATAACACCCCTTGTATTA
CTGTTTATGTAAGCAGACAGTTTTATTGTTCATGACCAAAATCCCTTAACGTGAGTTTTCGTTCCACTGA
GCGTCAGACCCCGTAGAAAAGATCAAAGGATCTTCTTGAGATCCTTTTTTTCTGCGCGTAATCTGCTGCT
TGCAAACAAAAAAACCACCGCTACCAGCGGTGGTTTGTTTGCCGGATCAAGAGCTACCAACTCTTTTTCC
GAAGGTAACTGGCTTCAGCAGAGCGCAGATACCAAATACTGTCCTTCTAGTGTAGCCGTAGTTAGGCCAC
CACTTCAAGAACTCTGTAGCACCGCCTACATACCTCGCTCTGCTAATCCTGTTACCAGTGGCTGCTGCCA
GTGGCGATAAGTCGTGTCTTACCGGGTTGGACTCAAGACGATAGTTACCGGATAAGGCGCAGCGGTCGGG
CTGAACGGGGGGTTCGTGCACACAGCCCAGCTTGGAGCGAACGACCTACACCGAACTGAGATACCTACAG
CGTGAGCTATGAGAAAGCGCCACGCTTCCCGAAGGGAGAAAGGCGGACAGGTATCCGGTAAGCGGCAGGG
TCGGAACAGGAGAGCGCACGAGGGAGCTTCCAGGGGGAAACGCCTGGTATCTTTATAGTCCTGTCGGGTT
TCGCCACCTCTGACTTGAGCGTCGATTTTTGTGATGCTCGTCAGGGGGGCGGAGCCTATGGAAAAACGCC
AGCAACGCGGCCTTTTTACGGTTCCTGGCCTTTTGCTGGCCTTTTGCTCACATGTTCTTTCCTGCGTTAT
CCCCTGATTCTGTGGATAACCGTATTACCGCCTTTGAGTGAGCTGATACCGCTCGCCGCAGCCGAACGAC
CGAGCGCAGCGAGTCAGTGAGCGAGGAAGCGGAAGAGCGCCTGATGCGGTATTTTCTCCTTACGCATCTG
TGCGGTATTTCACACCGCATATATGGTGCACTCTCAGTACAATCTGCTCTGATGCCGCATAGTTAAGCCA
GTATACACTCCGCTATCGCTACGTGACTGGGTCATGGCTGCGCCCCGACACCCGCCAACACCCGCTGACG
CGCCCTGACGGGCTTGTCTGCTCCCGGCATCCGCTTACAGACAAGCTGTGACCGTCTCCGGGAGCTGCAT
GTGTCAGAGGTTTTCACCGTCATCACCGAAACGCGCGAGGCAGCTGCGGTAAAGCTCATCAGCGTGGTCG
TGAAGCGATTCACAGATGTCTGCCTGTTCATCCGCGTCCAGCTCGTTGAGTTTCTCCAGAAGCGTTAATG
TCTGGCTTCTGATAAAGCGGGCCATGTTAAGGGCGGTTTTTTCCTGTTTGGTCACTGATGCCTCCGTGTA
AGGGGGATTTCTGTTCATGGGGGTAATGATACCGATGAAACGAGAGAGGATGCTCACGATACGGGTTACT
GATGATGAACATGCCCGGTTACTGGAACGTTGTGAGGGTAAACAACTGGCGGTATGGATGCGGCGGGACC
AGAGAAAAATCACTCAGGGTCAATGCCAGCGCTTCGTTAATACAGATGTAGGTGTTCCACAGGGTAGCCA
GCAGCATCCTGCGATGCAGATCCGGAACATAATGGTGCAGGGCGCTGACTTCCGCGTTTCCAGACTTTAC
GAAACACGGAAACCGAAGACCATTCATGTTGTTGCTCAGGTCGCAGACGTTTTGCAGCAGCAGTCGCTTC
ACGTTCGCTCGCGTATCGGTGATTCATTCTGCTAACCAGTAAGGCAACCCCGCCAGCCTAGCCGGGTCCT
CAACGACAGGAGCACGATCATGCGCACCCGTGGGGCCGCCATGCCGGCGATAATGGCCTGCTTCTCGCCG
AAACGTTTGGTGGCGGGACCAGTGACGAAGGCTTGAGCGAGGGCGTGCAAGATTCCGAATACCGCAAGCG
ACAGGCCGATCATCGTCGCGCTCCAGCGAAAGCGGTCCTCGCCGAAAATGACCCAGAGCGCTGCCGGCAC
CTGTCCTACGAGTTGCATGATAAAGAAGACAGTCATAAGTGCGGCGACGATAGTCATGCCCCGCGCCCAC
CGGAAGGAGCTGACTGGGTTGAAGGCTCTCAAGGGCATCGGTCGAGATCCCGGTGCCTAATGAGTGAGCT
AACTTACATTAATTGCGTTGCGCTCACTGCCCGCTTTCCAGTCGGGAAACCTGTCGTGCCAGCTGCATTA
ATGAATCGGCCAACGCGCGGGGAGAGGCGGTTTGCGTATTGGGCGCCAGGGTGGTTTTTCTTTTCACCAG
TGAGACGGGCAACAGCTGATTGCCCTTCACCGCCTGGCCCTGAGAGAGTTGCAGCAAGCGGTCCACGCTG
GTTTGCCCCAGCAGGCGAAAATCCTGTTTGATGGTGGTTAACGGCGGGATATAACATGAGCTGTCTTCGG
TATCGTCGTATCCCACTACCGAGATATCCGCACCAACGCGCAGCCCGGACTCGGTAATGGCGCGCATTGC
GCCCAGCGCCATCTGATCGTTGGCAACCAGCATCGCAGTGGGAACGATGCCCTCATTCAGCATTTGCATG
GTTTGTTGAAAACCGGACATGGCACTCCAGTCGCCTTCCCGTTCCGCTATCGGCTGAATTTGATTGCGAG
TGAGATATTTATGCCAGCCAGCCAGACGCAGACGCGCCGAGACAGAACTTAATGGGCCCGCTAACAGCGC
GATTTGCTGGTGACCCAATGCGACCAGATGCTCCACGCCCAGTCGCGTACCGTCTTCATGGGAGAAAATA
ATACTGTTGATGGGTGTCTGGTCAGAGACATCAAGAAATAACGCCGGAACATTAGTGCAGGCAGCTTCCA
CAGCAATGGCATCCTGGTCATCCAGCGGATAGTTAATGATCAGCCCACTGACGCGTTGCGCGAGAAGATT
GTGCACCGCCGCTTTACAGGCTTCGACGCCGCTTCGTTCTACCATCGACACCACCACGCTGGCACCCAGT
TGATCGGCGCGAGATTTAATCGCCGCGACAATTTGCGACGGCGCGTGCAGGGCCAGACTGGAGGTGGCAA
CGCCAATCAGCAACGACTGTTTGCCCGCCAGTTGTTGTGCCACGCGGTTGGGAATGTAATTCAGCTCCGC
CATCGCCGCTTCCACTTTTTCCCGCGTTTTCGCAGAAACGTGGCTGGCCTGGTTCACCACGCGGGAAACG
GTCTGATAAGAGACACCGGCATACTCTGCGACATCGTATAACGTTACTGGTTTCACATTCACCACCCTGA
ATTGACTCTCTTCCGGGCGCTATCATGCCATACCGCGAAAGGTTTTGCGCCATTCGATGGTGTCCGGGAT
CTCGACGCTCTCCCTTATGCGACTCCTGCATTAGGAAGCAGCCCAGTAGTAGGTTGAGGCCGTTGAGCAC
CGCCGCCGCAAGGAATGGTGCATGCAAGGAGATGGCGCCCAACAGTCCCCCGGCCACGGGGCCTGCCACC
ATACCCACGCCGAAACAAGCGCTCATGAGCCCGAAGTGGCGAGCCCGATCTTCCCCATCGGTGATGTCGG
CGATATAGGCGCCAGCAACCGCACCTGTGGCGCCGGTGATGCCGGCCACGATGCGTCCGGCGTAGAGGAT
CGAGATCTCGATCCCGCGAAATTAATACGACTCACTATAGGGGAATTGTGAGCGGATAACAATTCCCCTC
TAGAAATAATTTTGTTTAACTTTAAGAAGGAGATATACCATGGGCTGGAGCCATCCGCAGTTTGAAAAAG
GTGGTAGCATGACATTTAAACTGATTATCAACGGCAAAACTTTAAAGGGAGAGATCACAATAGAAGCGGT
GGATGCTTAGGAGGCGGAGAAGATTTTTAAGCAGTATGCAAATGATTATGGAATTGATGGTGAATGGACT
TATGACGACGCAACTAAAACTTTCACGGTAACAGAAGAATTTACAGGAGGTTCGGGTGGGTCGGGAGGTT
CTGGCGGCTCTGGAGGAAGTGGTGGTAGCGGTGAATTCGCCGAAGCAGCCGCTAAAGAAGCCGCAGCAAA
GGAAGCCGCGGCCAAGGAGGCAGCCGCAAAAGAGGCCGCGGCGAAGGAAGCAGCAGCCAAGGCAGAATTC
GGGGGTAGCGGCGGCTCGGGGGGTAGTGGTGGAAGCGGGGGTTCAGGCGGTTCTGGGGGTACCGTCTTCA
CACTCGAAGATTTCGTTGGGGACTGGGAACAGACAGCCGCCTACAACCTGGACCAAGTCCTTGAACAGGG
AGGTGTGTCCAGTTTGCTGCAGAATCTCGCCGTGTCCGTAACTCCGATCCAAAGGATTGTCCGGAGCGGT
GAAAATGCCCTGAAGATCGACATCCATGTCATCATCCCGTATGAAGGTCTGAGCGCCGACCAAATGGCCC
AGATCGAAGAGGTGTTTAAGGTGGTGTACCCTGTGGATGATCATCACTTTAAGGTGATCCTGCCCTATGG
CACACTGGTAATCGACGGGGTTACGCCGAACATGCTGAACTATTTCGGACGGCCGTATGAAGGCATCGCC
GTGTTCGACGGCAAAAAGATCACTGTAACAGGGACCCTGTGGAACGGCAACAAAATTATCGACGAGCGCC
TGATCACCCCCGACGGCTCCATGCTGTTCCGAGTAACCATCAACAGCGGAGGTTCCCACCACCACCATCA
CCACTAAGCGGCCGCACTCGAGCACCACCACCACCACCACTGAGATCCGGCTGCTAACAAAGCCCGAAAG
GAAGCTGAGTTGGCTGCTGCCACCGCTGAGCAATAACTAGCATAACCCCTTGGGGCCTCTAAACGGGTCT
TGAGGGGTTTTTTGCTGAAAGGAGGAACTATATCCGGAT
Features (pLannotate 1.2.2; 20 found; start..end, strand, type, name):
     12..467     +  rep_origin     f1 ori (sequence partly withheld): f1 bacteriophage origin of replication; arrow indicates direction of (+) strand synthesis
    494..551     +  promoter       AmpR promoter (fragment): bla
    560..1375    -  CDS            KanR: aminoglycoside phosphotransferase; aph(3')-Ia; confers resistance to kanamycin in bacteria or G418 (Geneticin®) in eukaryotes
   1497..2085    +  rep_origin     ori: high-copy-number ColE1/pMB1/pBR322/pUC origin of replication
   2271..2413    -  misc_feature   bom: basis of mobility region from pBR322
   2515..2706    -  CDS            rop: Rop protein, which maintains plasmids at low copy number; rop
   2723..3103    +  CDS            YPB1_ECOLX: Protein predicted: Swiss-Prot protein existence level 4. From Escherichia coli.
   3175..3466    -  CDS            TcR (fragment): tetracycline efflux protein; tet; confers resistance to tetracycline
   3481..3502    -  protein_bind   CAP binding site: CAP binding activates transcription in the presence of cAMP. E. coli catabolite activator protein
   3515..4597    -  CDS            lacI: lac repressor; lacI; The lac repressor binds to the lac operator to inhibit transcription in E. coli. This inhibition can be relieved by adding lactose or isopropyl-β-D-thiogalactopyranoside (IPTG).
   4598..4675    -  promoter       lacI promoter: lacI
   4683..4962    -  CDS            TcR (fragment): tetracycline efflux protein; tet; confers resistance to tetracycline
   4984..5002    +  promoter       T7 promoter: promoter for bacteriophage T7 RNA polymerase
   5003..5027    +  protein_bind   lac operator: The lac repressor binds to the lac operator to inhibit transcription in E. coli. This inhibition can be relieved by adding lactose or isopropyl-β-D-thiogalactopyranoside (IPTG). lac repressor encoded by lacI
   5042..5064    +  RBS            RBS: efficient ribosome binding site from bacteriophage T7 gene 10 (Olins and Rangwala, 1989)
   5113..5286    +  CDS            spg (fragment): SPG1_STRSG - Experimental evidence at protein level: Swiss-Prot protein existence level 1. Binds to the constant Fc region of IgG with high affinity. From Streptococcus sp. group G.
   5515..5985    +  CDS            Nluc (fragment): NanoLuc® luciferase human codon-optimized
   6034..6051    +  CDS            9xHis (fragment): 9xHis affinity tag
   6061..6110    +  CDS            SET1 (fragment): solubility-enhancement tag derived from T7 phage gene 10B
   6118..6165    +  terminator     T7 terminator: transcription terminator for bacteriophage T7 RNA polymerase
