>Addgene plasmid #220126 | pET28a(+)-Gx-LB | addgene full sequence | sequence record 437697 | Addgene NGS Result
CAAAACGTCTGCGACCTGAGCAACAACATGAATGGTCTTCGGTTTCCGTGTTTCGTAAAGTCTGGAAACG
CGGAAGTCAGCGCCCTGCACCATTATGTTCCGGATCTGCATCGCAGGATGCTGCTGGCTACCCTGTGGAA
CACCTACATCTGTATTAACGAAGCGCTGGCATTGACCCTGAGTGATTTTTCTCTGGTCCCGCCGCATCCA
TACCGCCAGTTGTTTACCCTCACAACGTTCCAGTAACCGGGCATGTTCATCATCAGTAACCCGTATCGTG
AGCATCCTCTCTCGTTTCATCGGTATCATTACCCCCATGAACAGAAATCCCCCTTACACGGAGGCATCAG
TGACCAAACAGGAAAAAACCGCCCTTAACATGGCCCGCTTTATCAGAAGCCAGACATTAACGCTTCTGGA
GAAACTCAACGAGCTGGACGCGGATGAACAGGCAGACATCTGTGAATCGCTTCACGACCACGCTGATGAG
CTTTACCGCAGCTGCCTCGCGCGTTTCGGTGATGACGGTGAAAACCTCTGACACATGCAGCTCCCGGAGA
CGGTCACAGCTTGTCTGTAAGCGGATGCCGGGAGCAGACAAGCCCGTCAGGGCGCGTCAGCGGGTGTTGG
CGGGTGTCGGGGCGCAGCCATGACCCAGTCACGTAGCGATAGCGGAGTGTATACTGGCTTAACTATGCGG
CATCAGAGCAGATTGTACTGAGAGTGCACCATTGCGGTGTGAAATACCGCACAGATGCGTAAGGAGAAAA
TACCGCATCAGGCGCTCTTCCGCTTCCTCGCTCACTGACTCGCTGCGCTCGGTCGTTCGGCTGCGGCGAG
CGGTATCAGCTCACTCAAAGGCGGTAATACGGTTATCCACAGAATCAGGGGATAACGCAGGAAAGAACAT
GTGAGCAAAAGGCCAGCAAAAGGCCAGGAACCGTAAAAAGGCCGCGTTGCTGGCGTTTTTCCATAGGCTC
CGCCCCCCTGACGAGCATCACAAAAATCGACGCTCAAGTCAGAGGTGGCGAAACCCGACAGGACTATAAA
GATACCAGGCGTTTCCCCCTGGAAGCTCCCTCGTGCGCTCTCCTGTTCCGACCCTGCCGCTTACCGGATA
CCTGTCCGCCTTTCTCCCTTCGGGAAGCGTGGCGCTTTCTCATAGCTCACGCTGTAGGTATCTCAGTTCG
GTGTAGGTCGTTCGCTCCAAGCTGGGCTGTGTGCACGAACCCCCCGTTCAGCCCGACCGCTGCGCCTTAT
CCGGTAACTATCGTCTTGAGTCCAACCCGGTAAGACACGACTTATCGCCACTGGCAGCAGCCACTGGTAA
CAGGATTAGCAGAGCGAGGTATGTAGGCGGTGCTACAGAGTTCTTGAAGTGGTGGCCTAACTACGGCTAC
ACTAGAAGGACAGTATTTGGTATCTGCGCTCTGCTGAAGCCAGTTACCTTCGGAAAAAGAGTTGGTAGCT
CTTGATCCGGCAAACAAACCACCGCTGGTAGCGGTGGTTTTTTTGTTTGCAAGCAGCAGATTACGCGCAG
AAAAAAAGGATCTCAAGAAGATCCTTTGATCTTTTCTACGGGGTCTGACGCTCAGTGGAACGAAAACTCA
CGTTAAGGGATTTTGGTCATGAACAATAAAACTGTCTGCTTACATAAACAGTAATACAAGGGGTGTTATG
AGCCATATTCAACGGGAAACGTCTTGCTCTAGGCCGCGATTAAATTCCAACATGGATGCTGATTTATATG
GGTATAAATGGGCTCGCGATAATGTCGGGCAATCAGGTGCGACAATCTATCGATTGTATGGGAAGCCCGA
TGCGCCAGAGTTGTTTCTGAAACATGGCAAAGGTAGCGTTGCCAATGATGTTACAGATGAGATGGTCAGA
CTAAACTGGCTGACGGAATTTATGCCTCTTCCGACCATCAAGCATTTTATCCGTACTCCTGATGATGCAT
GGTTACTCACCACTGCGATCCCCGGGAAAACAGCATTCCAGGTATTAGAAGAATATCCTGATTCAGGTGA
AAATATTGTTGATGCGCTGGCAGTGTTCCTGCGCCGGTTGCATTCGATTCCTGTTTGTAATTGTCCTTTT
AACAGCGATCGCGTATTTCGTCTCGCTCAGGCGCAATCACGAATGAATAACGGTTTGGTTGATGCGAGTG
ATTTTGATGACGAGCGTAATGGCTGGCCTGTTGAACAAGTCTGGAAAGAAATGCATAAACTTTTGCCATT
CTCACCGGATTCAGTCGTCACTCATGGTGATTTCTCACTTGATAACCTTATTTTTGACGAGGGGAAATTA
ATAGGTTGTATTGATGTTGGACGAGTCGGAATCGCAGACCGATACCAGGATCTTGCCATCCTATGGAACT
GCCTCGGTGAGTTTTCTCCTTCATTACAGAAACGGCTTTTTCAAAAATATGGTATTGATAATCCTGATAT
GAATAAATTGCAGTTTCATTTGATGCTCGATGAGTTTTTCTAAGAATTAATTCATGAGCGGATACATATT
TGAATGTATTTAGAAAAATAAACAAATAGGGGTTCCGCGCACATTTCCCCGAAAAGTGCCACCTAAATTG
TAAGCGTTAATATTTTGTTAAAATTCGCGTTAAATTTTTGTTAAATCAGCTCATTTTTTAACCAATAGGC
CGAAATCGGCAAAATCCCTTATAAATCAAAAGAATAGACCGAGATAGGGT
[37 nt withheld, positions 2711-2747]
AAAGAACGTGGACTCCAACGTCAAAGG
[49 nt withheld, positions 2775-2823]
T
[91 nt withheld, positions 2825-2915]
G
[124 nt withheld, positions 2917-3040]
CCCATTCGCCAATCCGGATATAGTTCCTCCTTTCAGCAAAAAACCCCTCAAGACCCGTTTAGAGGCCCCA
AGGGGTTATGCTAGTTATTGCTCAGCGGTGGCAGCAGCCAACTCAGCTTCCTTTCGGGCTTTGTTAGCAG
CCGGATCTCAGTGGTGGTGGTGGTGGTGCTCGAGTGCGGCCGCTTAATGGTGGTGATGATGATGTGAACC
GCCGCTCTCTTTTTCAAACAGACGATAGCCGGTAACGGTACCTTAGTGGTGATGGTGGTGGTGGGAACCT
CCGCTGTTGATGGTTACTCGGAACAGCATGGAGCCGTCGGGGGTGATCAGGCGCTCGTCGATAATTTTGT
TGCCGTTCCACAGGGTCCCTGTTACAGTGATCTTTTTGCCGTCGAACACGGCGATGCCTTCATACGGCCG
TCCGAAATAGTTCAGCATGTTCGGCGTAACCCCGTCGATTACCAGTGTGCCATAGGGCAGGATCACCTTA
AAGTGATGATCATCCACAGGGTACACCACCTTAAACACCTCTTCGATCTGGGCCATTTGGTCGGCGCTCA
GACCTTCATACGGGATGATGACATGGATGTCGATCTTCAGGGCATTTTCACCGCTCCGGACAATCCTTTG
GATCGGAGTTACGGACACGGCGAGATTCTGCAGCAAACTGGACACACCTCCCTGTTCAAGGACTTGGTCC
AGGTTGTAGGCGGCTGTCTGTTCCCAGTCCCCAACGAAATCTTCGAGTGTGAAGACGGTACCCCCAGAAC
CGCCTGAACCCCCGCTTCCACCACTACCCCCCGAGCCGCCGCTACCCCCGAATTCTGCCTTGGCTGCTGC
TTCCTTCGCCGCGGCCTCTTTTGCGGCTGCCTCCTTGGCCGCGGCTTCCTTTGCTGCGGCTTCTTTAGCG
GCTGCTTCGGCGAATTCACCGCTACCACCACTTCCTCCAGAGCCGCCAGAACCTCCCGACCCACCCGAAC
CTCCTGTAAATTCTTCTGTTACCGTGAAAGTTTTAGTTGCGTCGTCATAAGTCCATTCACCATCAATTCC
ATAATCATTTGCATACTGCTTAAAAATCTTCTCCGCCTCCTAAGCATCCACCGCTTCTATTGTGATCTCT
CCCTTTAAAGTTTTGCCGTTGATAATCAGTTTAAATGTCATGCTACCACCTTTTTCAAACTGCGGATGGC
TCCAGCCCATGGTATATCTCCTTCTTAAAGTTAAACAAAATTATTTCTAGAGGGGAATTGTTATCCGCTC
ACAATTCCCCTATAGTGAGTCGTATTAATTTCGCGGGATCGAGATCTCGATCCTCTACGCCGGACGCATC
GTGGCCGGCATCACCGGCGCCACAGGTGCGGTTGCTGGCGCCTATATCGCCGACATCACCGATGGGGAAG
ATCGGGCTCGCCACTTCGGGCTCATGAGCGCTTGTTTCGGCGTGGGTATGGTGGCAGGCCCCGTGGCCGG
GGGACTGTTGGGCGCCATCTCCTTGCATGCACCATTCCTTGCGGCGGCGGTGCTCAACGGCCTCAACCTA
CTACTGGGCTGCTTCCTAATGCAGGAGTCGCATAAGGGAGAGCGTCGAGATCCCGGACACCATCGAATGG
CGCAAAACCTTTCGCGGTATGGCATGATAGCGCCCGGAAGAGAGTCAATTCAGGGTGGTGAATGTGAAAC
CAGTAACGTTATACGATGTCGCAGAGTATGCCGGTGTCTCTTATCAGACCGTTTCCCGCGTGGTGAACCA
GGCCAGCCACGTTTCTGCGAAAACGCGGGAAAAAGTGGAAGCGGCGATGGCGGAGCTGAATTACATTCCC
AACCGCGTGGCACAACAACTGGCGGGCAAACAGTCGTTGCTGATTGGCGTTGCCACCTCCAGTCTGGCCC
TGCACGCGCCGTCGCAAATTGTCGCGGCGATTAAATCTCGCGCCGATCAACTGGGTGCCAGCGTGGTGGT
GTCGATGGTAGAACGAAGCGGCGTCGAAGCCTGTAAAGCGGCGGTGCACAATCTTCTCGCGCAACGCGTC
AGTGGGCTGATCATTAACTATCCGCTGGATGACCAGGATGCCATTGCTGTGGAAGCTGCCTGCACTAATG
TTCCGGCGTTATTTCTTGATGTCTCTGACCAGACACCCATCAACAGTATTATTTTCTCCCATGAAGACGG
TACGCGACTGGGCGTGGAGCATCTGGTCGCATTGGGTCACCAGCAAATCGCGCTGTTAGCGGGCCCATTA
AGTTCTGTCTCGGCGCGTCTGCGTCTGGCTGGCTGGCATAAATATCTCACTCGCAATCAAATTCAGCCGA
TAGCGGAACGGGAAGGCGACTGGAGTGCCATGTCCGGTTTTCAACAAACCATGCAAATGCTGAATGAGGG
CATCGTTCCCACTGCGATGCTGGTTGCCAACGATCAGATGGCGCTGGGCGCAATGCGCGCCATTACCGAG
TCCGGGCTGCGCGTTGGTGCGGATATCTCGGTAGTGGGATACGACGATACCGAAGACAGCTCATGTTATA
TCCCGCCGTTAACCACCATCAAACAGGATTTTCGCCTGCTGGGGCAAACCAGCGTGGACCGCTTGCTGCA
ACTCTCTCAGGGCCAGGCGGTGAAGGGCAATCAGCTGTTGCCCGTCTCACTGGTGAAAAGAAAAACCACC
CTGGCGCCCAATACGCAAACCGCCTCTCCCCGCGCGTTGGCCGATTCATTAATGCAGCTGGCACGACAGG
TTTCCCGACTGGAAAGCGGGCAGTGAGCGCAACGCAATTAATGTAAGTTAGCTCACTCATTAGGCACCGG
GATCTCGACCGATGCCCTTGAGAGCCTTCAACCCAGTCAGCTCCTTCCGGTGGGCGCGGGGCATGACTAT
CGTCGCCGCACTTATGACTGTCTTCTTTATCATGCAACTCGTAGGACAGGTGCCGGCAGCGCTCTGGGTC
ATTTTCGGCGAGGACCGCTTTCGCTGGAGCGCGACGATGATCGGCCTGTCGCTTGCGGTATTCGGAATCT
TGCACGCCCTCGCTCAAGCCTTCGTCACTGGTCCCGCCACCAAACGTTTCGGCGAGAAGCAGGCCATTAT
CGCCGGCATGGCGGCCCCACGGGTGCGCATGATCGTGCTCCTGTCGTTGAGGACCCGGCTAGGCTGGCGG
GGTTGCCTTACTGGTTAGCAGAATGAATCACCGATACGCGAGCGAACGTGAAGCGACTGCTGCTG
Features (pLannotate 1.2.2; 20 found; start..end, strand, type, name):
    350..541     +  CDS            rop: Rop protein, which maintains plasmids at low copy number; rop
    643..782     +  misc_feature   bom: basis of mobility region from pBR322
    968..1556    -  rep_origin     ori: high-copy-number ColE1/pMB1/pBR322/pUC origin of replication
   1678..2493    +  CDS            KanR: aminoglycoside phosphotransferase; aph(3')-Ia; confers resistance to kanamycin in bacteria or G418 (Geneticin®) in eukaryotes
   2502..2559    -  promoter       AmpR promoter (fragment): bla
   2612..3040    -  rep_origin     f1 ori (sequence partly withheld): f1 bacteriophage origin of replication; arrow indicates direction of (+) strand synthesis
   3077..3124    -  terminator     T7 terminator: transcription terminator for bacteriophage T7 RNA polymerase
   3132..3181    -  CDS            SET1 (fragment): solubility-enhancement tag derived from T7 phage gene 10B
   3191..3208    -  CDS            9xHis (fragment): 9xHis affinity tag
   3326..3796    -  CDS            Nluc (fragment): NanoLuc® luciferase human codon-optimized
   4034..4198    -  CDS            spg (fragment): SPG1_STRSG - Experimental evidence at protein level: Swiss-Prot protein existence level 1. Binds to the constant Fc region of IgG with high affinity. From Streptococcus sp. group G.
   4247..4269    -  RBS            RBS: efficient ribosome binding site from bacteriophage T7 gene 10 (Olins and Rangwala, 1989)
   4284..4308    -  protein_bind   lac operator: The lac repressor binds to the lac operator to inhibit transcription in E. coli. This inhibition can be relieved by adding lactose or isopropyl-β-D-thiogalactopyranoside (IPTG). lac repressor encoded by lacI
   4309..4327    -  promoter       T7 promoter: promoter for bacteriophage T7 RNA polymerase
   4349..4628    +  CDS            TcR (fragment): tetracycline efflux protein; tet; confers resistance to tetracycline
   4636..4713    +  promoter       lacI promoter: lacI
   4714..5796    +  CDS            lacI: lac repressor; lacI; The lac repressor binds to the lac operator to inhibit transcription in E. coli. This inhibition can be relieved by adding lactose or isopropyl-β-D-thiogalactopyranoside (IPTG).
   5809..5830    +  protein_bind   CAP binding site: CAP binding activates transcription in the presence of cAMP. E. coli catabolite activator protein
   5845..6136    +  CDS            TcR (fragment): tetracycline efflux protein; tet; confers resistance to tetracycline
   6208..333     -  CDS            YPB1_ECOLX (across the origin): Protein predicted: Swiss-Prot protein existence level 4. From Escherichia coli.
