[The description below was written by a language model from this plasmid's Addgene catalogue record and pLannotate feature annotations shown in this document.]
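Description:
pET28a(+)-Gx-LB is a bacterial expression plasmid built on the pET28a(+) backbone for producing a recombinant fusion protein in E. coli. It replicates from a ColE1/pBR322-type origin accompanied by the rop gene and bom region, consistent with the low copy number listed in the record, and is selected with kanamycin through the aph(3')-Ia (KanR) cassette. An f1 origin is also present, and short tetracycline-resistance and other pBR322-derived fragments are backbone remnants rather than functional markers.

The 948 bp insert, Gx-LB, sits in the standard pET expression cassette: a T7 promoter followed by a lac operator and the T7 gene 10 ribosome binding site, ending at the T7 terminator. The plasmid-borne lacI gene supplies the repressor, so transcription requires a host that provides T7 RNA polymerase and is induced with IPTG. The open reading frame begins with a fragment of streptococcal protein G, the IgG Fc-binding adapter domain termed Gx. This is joined through a semi-rigid peptide linker to a partial NanoLuc sequence corresponding to the 18 kDa Large BiT fragment of split NanoLuc. A short histidine tag annotated downstream of the luciferase fragment would allow metal-affinity purification. The small "SET1" hit after it is probably a backbone sequence match rather than a designed tag.

According to the record and its associated publication, the protein serves as an antibody-binding half of a split-luciferase system for plug-and-play ratiometric bioluminescent sensors in homogeneous immunoassays. The depositor sequence (6,190 nt) and the repository sequencing result (6,255 nt) show the same feature set, though they differ slightly in length and in the extent of the protein G match.
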