Addgene plasmid #220126: pET28a(+)-Gx-LB
Purpose: Expresses the 18-kDa Large BiT (LB) fragment of split NanoLuc, genetically fused via a semi-rigid peptide linker to a protein G adapter domain (Gx).
Depositing lab: Maarten Merkx. Depositing organization: Technische Universiteit Eindhoven. Publication: A plug-and-play platform of ratiometric bioluminescent sensors for homogeneous immunoassays. Ni Y, Rosier BJHM, van Aalen EA, Hanckmann ETL, Biewenga L, Pistikou AM, Timmermans B, Vu C, Roos S, Arts R, Li W, de Greef TFA, van Borren MMGJ, van Kuppeveld FJM, Bosch BJ, Merkx M. Nat Commun. 2021 Jul 28;12(1):4586. doi: 10.1038/s41467-021-24874-3. PubMed 34321486.
Backbone
  Vector backbone: pET28a(+)
  Backbone size w/o insert (bp): 5242
  Total vector size (bp): 6190
  Vector type: Bacterial Expression
Growth in bacteria
  Bacterial resistance: Kanamycin, 50 μg/mL
  Growth temperature: 37°C
  Growth strain: DH5alpha
  Copy number: Low Copy
Gene/Insert
  Gene/Insert name: Gx-LB
  Insert size (bp): 948
Terms and licenses: Academic/Nonprofit Terms; Industry Terms: Not Available to Industry
How to cite: pET28a(+)-Gx-LB was a gift from Maarten Merkx (Addgene plasmid # 220126 ; http://n2t.net/addgene:220126 ; RRID:Addgene_220126)
